>Addgene plasmid #12938 | DCT.VV.Orf250 | addgene partial sequence | sequence record 19322 | T7 5'-TAATACGACTCACTATAGGG-3'
TACCCTTCACCGAATTCCAGCTGACCACCATGGCGACTAAATTAGATTATGAGGATGCTGTTTTTTACTT
TGTGGATGATGATAAAATATGTAGTCGCGACTCCATCATCGATCTAATAGATGAATATATTACGTGGAGA
AATCATGTTATAGTGTTTAACAAAGATATTACCAGTTGTGGAAGACTGTACAAGGAATTGATGAAGTTCG
ATGATGTCGCTATACGGTACTATGGTATTGATAAAGTTAATGAGATTGTCGAAGCTATGAGCGAAGGAGA
CCACTACATCAATTTTACAAAAGTCCATGATCAGGAAAGTTTATTCGCTACCATAGGAATATGTGCTAAA
ATCACTGAACATTGGGGATACAAAAAGATTTCAGAATCTAGATTCCAATCATTGGGAAACATTACAGATC
TGATGACCGACGATAATATAAACATCTTGATACTTTTTCTAGAAAAAAATTGAATTGATGATATAGGGGT
CTTCAGCAATTCCCGGGGATCCGAATAAAGGGTCAAGACAATTCTGCAGATATCCAGCACAGTGGCGGCC
GCTCGAGTCTAGAGGGCCCGCGGTTCGAAGGTAAGCCTATCCCTAACCCTCTCCTCGGTCTCGATTCTAC
GCGTACCGGTCATCATCACCATCACCATTGAGTTTTAACCCGCTGATCAGCCTCGACTGTGCTTTCTAGT
TGCCAGCCATCTGTTGTTTGCC
