[The description below was written by a language model from this plasmid's Addgene catalogue record.]
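Description:
DCT.VV.Orf250 is a mammalian expression plasmid built on the commercial pcDNA 3.1D V5-His-TOPO backbone (about 5.5 kb without insert) and carrying a roughly 450 bp open reading frame from vaccinia virus, designated VV.Orf250 within its library and also recorded as VV_WR_039. It is maintained in E. coli as a high-copy plasmid under ampicillin selection, and it carries a neomycin resistance marker so that transfected mammalian cells can be selected with G418. The insert is recorded as flanked by intact BamHI sites on both sides, and a universal T7 primer reads into it from the 5′ end. No feature table accompanies the record, so the promoter is not explicitly listed. Vectors of this family normally drive expression from the CMV immediate-early promoter and offer C-terminal V5 and polyhistidine tags, but the record does not say whether the viral ORF is fused in frame to those tags.

The plasmid is one member of a library of individually cloned vaccinia virus ORFs associated with work to identify poxvirus CD8+ T cell determinants for the design and characterization of smallpox vaccines. Expressing a single viral ORF in mammalian cells fits that kind of antigen screening. The plasmid and insert names apply only within this library, and the corresponding gene names in the Copenhagen and WR strains are given in a supplementary spreadsheet rather than in the record. The depositors caution that the clone was made for screening and may differ from the current canonical sequence of the gene, so the insert should be checked against available quality-control sequencing before use in applications that depend on exact sequence.
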