Addgene plasmid #12938: DCT.VV.Orf250
Purpose: This plasmid was designed for screening purposes and may contain discrepancies relative to the current canonical GenBank version of the gene.
Depositing lab: Jack Bennink & Jon Yewdell. Depositing organization: National Institute of Allergy and Infectious Diseases (NIAID). Publication: Identification of poxvirus CD8+ T cell determinants to enable rational design and characterization of smallpox vaccines. Tscharke DC, Karupiah G, Zhou J, Palmore T, Irvine KR, Haeryfar SM, Williams S, Sidney J, Sette A, Bennink JR, Yewdell JW. J Exp Med. 2005 January 3; 201(1): 95–104. 10.1084/jem.20041912 PubMed 15623576.
Backbone
  Vector backbone: pcDNA 3.1D V5-His-TOPO
  Backbone manufacturer: Invitrogen
  Backbone size w/o insert (bp): 5514
  Vector type: Mammalian Expression
  Selectable markers: Neomycin (select with G418)
Growth in bacteria
  Bacterial resistance: Ampicillin, 100 μg/mL
  Growth temperature: 37°C
  Growth strain: DH5alpha
  Copy number: High Copy
Gene/Insert
  Gene/Insert name: VV.Orf250 (alt name: VV_WR_039)
  Species: Vaccinia Virus
  Insert size (bp): 450
  Cloning method: Restriction Enzyme; 5′ cloning site BamHI (not destroyed); 3′ cloning site BamHI (not destroyed)
  Sequencing primers: 5′ Universal T7
Terms and licenses: Academic/Nonprofit Terms; Industry Terms: Not Available to Industry
Depositor comments: Please see the Vaccinia kit page ( https://www.addgene.org/vvorf/ ) for more information. The kit page contains the supplemental VVOrfData spreadsheet, which includes important information about this plasmid. The plasmid and insert names provided here relate only to this library. The name of the ORF (if present) in VACV strain Copenhagen and the name of the ORF (if annotated) in VACV strain WR sequence can be found in VVOrfData spreadsheet. Please note that the amino acid sequence given for each ORF in the spreadsheet may contain some errors. Additionally, changes from the expected sequence may be present in these plasmids. Please see Addgene's quality control sequence and sequencing notes in the VVOrfData spreadsheet before ordering this plasmid.
How to cite: DCT.VV.Orf250 was a gift from Jack Bennink & Jon Yewdell (Addgene plasmid # 12938 ; http://n2t.net/addgene:12938 ; RRID:Addgene_12938)
